>Addgene plasmid #72526 | pJK575 | depositor full sequence | sequence record 132611 | pJK575 sequence 5795 bps
TGGCGAATGGG
[124 nt withheld, positions 12-135]
C
[91 nt withheld, positions 137-227]
A
[49 nt withheld, positions 229-277]
CCTTTGACGTTGGAGTCCACGTTCTTT
[37 nt withheld, positions 305-341]
ACCCTATCTCGGTCTATTCTTTTGATTTATAAGGGATTTTGCCGATTTCGGCCTATTGGTTAAAAAATGA
GCTGATTTAACAAAAATTTAACGCGAATTTTAACAAAATATTAACGTTTACAATTTCAGGTGGCACTTTT
CGGGGAAATGTGCGCGGAACCCCTATTTGTTTATTTTTCTAAATACATTCAAATATGTATCCGCTCATGA
GACAATAACCCTGATAAATGCTTCAATAATATTGAAAAAGGAAGAGTATGAGTATTCAACATTTCCGTGT
CGCCCTTATTCCCTTTTTTGCGGCATTTTGCCTTCCTGTTTTTGCTCACCCAGAAACGCTGGTGAAAGTA
AAAGATGCTGAAGATCAGTTGGGTGCACGAGTGGGTTACATCGAACTGGATCTCAACAGCGGTAAGATCC
TTGAGAGTTTTCGCCCCGAAGAACGTTTTCCAATGATGAGCACTTTTAAAGTTCTGCTATGTGGCGCGGT
ATTATCCCGTATTGACGCCGGGCAAGAGCAACTCGGTCGCCGCATACACTATTCTCAGAATGACTTGGTT
GAGTACTCACCAGTCACAGAAAAGCATCTTACGGATGGCATGACAGTAAGAGAATTATGCAGTGCTGCCA
TAACCATGAGTGATAACACTGCGGCCAACTTACTTCTGACAACGATCGGAGGACCGAAGGAGCTAACCGC
TTTTTTGCACAACATGGGGGATCATGTAACTCGCCTTGATCGTTGGGAACCGGAGCTGAATGAAGCCATA
CCAAACGACGAGCGTGACACCACGATGCCTGCAGCAATGGCAACAACGTTGCGCAAACTATTAACTGGCG
AACTACTTACTCTAGCTTCCCGGCAACAATTAATAGACTGGATGGAGGCGGATAAAGTTGCAGGACCACT
TCTGCGCTCGGCCCTTCCGGCTGGCTGGTTTATTGCTGATAAATCTGGAGCCGGTGAGCGTGGGTCTCGC
GGTATCATTGCAGCACTGGGGCCAGATGGTAAGCCCTCCCGTATCGTAGTTATCTACACGACGGGGAGTC
AGGCAACTATGGATGAACGAAATAGACAGATCGCTGAGATAGGTGCCTCACTGATTAAGCATTGGTAACT
GTCAGACCAAGTTTACTCATATATACTTTAGATTGATTTAAAACTTCATTTTTAATTTAAAAGGATCTAG
GTGAAGATCCTTTTTGATAATCTCATGACCAAAATCCCTTAACGTGAGTTTTCGTTCCACTGAGCGTCAG
ACCCCGTAGAAAAGATCAAAGGATCTTCTTGAGATCCTTTTTTTCTGCGCGTAATCTGCTGCTTGCAAAC
AAAAAAACCACCGCTACCAGCGGTGGTTTGTTTGCCGGATCAAGAGCTACCAACTCTTTTTCCGAAGGTA
ACTGGCTTCAGCAGAGCGCAGATACCAAATACTGTCCTTCTAGTGTAGCCGTAGTTAGGCCACCACTTCA
AGAACTCTGTAGCACCGCCTACATACCTCGCTCTGCTAATCCTGTTACCAGTGGCTGCTGCCAGTGGCGA
TAAGTCGTGTCTTACCGGGTTGGACTCAAGACGATAGTTACCGGATAAGGCGCAGCGGTCGGGCTGAACG
GGGGGTTCGTGCACACAGCCCAGCTTGGAGCGAACGACCTACACCGAACTGAGATACCTACAGCGTGAGC
TATGAGAAAGCGCCACGCTTCCCGAAGGGAGAAAGGCGGACAGGTATCCGGTAAGCGGCAGGGTCGGAAC
AGGAGAGCGCACGAGGGAGCTTCCAGGGGGAAACGCCTGGTATCTTTATAGTCCTGTCGGGTTTCGCCAC
CTCTGACTTGAGCGTCGATTTTTGTGATGCTCGTCAGGGGGGCGGAGCCTATGGAAAAACGCCAGCAACG
CGGCCTTTTTACGGTTCCTGGCCTTTTGCTGGCCTTTTGCTCACATGTTCTTTCCTGCGTTATCCCCTGA
TTCTGTGGATAACCGTATTACCGCCTTTGAGTGAGCTGATACCGCTCGCCGCAGCCGAACGACCGAGCGC
AGCGAGTCAGTGAGCGAGGAAGCGGAAGAGCGCCTGATGCGGTATTTTCTCCTTACGCATCTGTGCGGTA
TTTCACACCGCATATATGGTGCACTCTCAGTACAATCTGCTCTGATGCCGCATAGTTAAGCCAGTATACA
CTCCGCTATCGCTACGTGACTGGGTCATGGCTGCGCCCCGACACCCGCCAACACCCGCTGACGCGCCCTG
ACGGGCTTGTCTGCTCCCGGCATCCGCTTACAGACAAGCTGTGACCGTCTCCGGGAGCTGCATGTGTCAG
AGGTTTTCACCGTCATCACCGAAACGCGCGAGGCAGCTGCGGTAAAGCTCATCAGCGTGGTCGTGAAGCG
ATTCACAGATGTCTGCCTGTTCATCCGCGTCCAGCTCGTTGAGTTTCTCCAGAAGCGTTAATGTCTGGCT
TCTGATAAAGCGGGCCATGTTAAGGGCGGTTTTTTCCTGTTTGGTCACTGATGCCTCCGTGTAAGGGGGA
TTTCTGTTCATGGGGGTAATGATACCGATGAAACGAGAGAGGATGCTCACGATACGGGTTACTGATGATG
AACATGCCCGGTTACTGGAACGTTGTGAGGGTAAACAACTGGCGGTATGGATGCGGCGGGACCAGAGAAA
AATCACTCAGGGTCAATGCCAGCGCTTCGTTAATACAGATGTAGGTGTTCCACAGGGTAGCCAGCAGCAT
CCTGCGATGCAGATCCGGAACATAATGGTGCAGGGCGCTGACTTCCGCGTTTCCAGACTTTACGAAACAC
GGAAACCGAAGACCATTCATGTTGTTGCTCAGGTCGCAGACGTTTTGCAGCAGCAGTCGCTTCACGTTCG
CTCGCGTATCGGTGATTCATTCTGCTAACCAGTAAGGCAACCCCGCCAGCCTAGCCGGGTCCTCAACGAC
AGGAGCACGATCATGCGCACCCGTGGCCAGGACCCAACGCTGCCCGAGATCTCGATCCCGCGAAATTAAT
ACGACTCACTATAGGGAGACCACAACGGTTTCCCTCTAGAAATAATTTTGTTTAACTTTAAGAAGGAGAT
ATACATATGAATAAGCCTGTAACCGTTGATGAATCCCTTGCCCGTGAATTCGGGCTGACATCTGAGGAAT
ACGGTCGTGTGCTGTCCATTATGGGCCGCACCCCCAGCCTGACAGAGCTGGGCGTGTTCTCTGTGATGTG
GTCGGAACACTGCTCCTACAAATCTTCCCGCAAGTGGCTGCGCACGCTGCCAACCAAGGCGCCGTGGGTT
ATTCATGGCCCCGGTGAAAATGCTGGTGTGGTGGATATTGGGCAGGGCTATGCCGCCATCTTCAAGATGG
AAAGCCATAACCACCCATCCTTTATCGAACCCTATCAGGGTGCGGCCACGGGTGTGGGGGGCATTCTGCG
CGATGTGTTCACCATGGGCGCACGCCCCATTGCCAACTTGAACGCCCTGCGTTTTGGCAGCCCCGAAAAC
CCCGTTACCCGCCGCGTGATTGATGGCGTGGTGCGTGGTATTGGCGGCTATGGCAACTGTGTTGGCGTGC
CCACCGTAGGCGGGGAAATCAACTTCCACCCGGCCTATGATGGCAACCCGCTGGTAAACGCCATGACGGT
TGGTTTGGCCCGTAAGGACCGTATCTTCCTTTCGGCTGCGGCAGGTGTTGGCAACCCGGTTGTTTACGTG
GGCTCCCGCACAGGGCGTGATGGCATTCATGGTGCCACCATGTCTTCCGCCGAGTTTGATGAAGATGCCC
TTTCCAAGCGCCCCACGGTACAGGTGGGTGACCCCTTTATTGAAAAGCTTCTGATTGAAGCCTGTCTGGA
ACTGATGGCAACAGATGCCATTATCGCCATTCAGGACATGGGCGCTGCGGGTCTGACATCTTCTTCCGTG
GAAATGGCAGGCAAGGGCGGTGTGGGCATTGAGCTTGATCTGGATGCCGTGCCCCAGCGTGAGCCGAACA
TGACGGCTTATGAAATGATGCTGTCTGAAAGCCAGGAACGCATGCTGATGGTGCTGCGCCCTGACCGGAC
AGACGTGGCCCGCAAGATCTTTGAAAAATGGGAACTGGATTTTGCCATTATTGGGCATCTGACAGATACC
GGCCACATCGTCGTCAAGCACAAAGGACAGTTGGAAGCCGATATTCCGCTGGACCCATTGGCAGAACAGG
CCCCTATTTACGATCGGCCCGCAACACCACCCAAGGCGCCGGCTCCGCTAGAAGGCGTGCATGCACCGCT
TTCTTTGGATGCCACGTTACTGAAGCTGGTTGGTTCGCCAGATCTGGCCTCCCGCGCATGGGTATGGAAC
CAGTATGACAGCACTGTAGGGGGGCAGACAGTCCGCCGTCCGGGTGCTGCTGATGCTGCCATTGTGAAGG
TGGAAGATACAGACATTGGTCTGGCCATCACCACAGATTGCACCCCGCGTTACTGTCAGGCAGACCCCAA
AACAGGTGGCGCACAAGCTGTTGCAGAAGCATGGCGTAACCTAACAGCTACTGGCGCACGCCCGCTGGCC
GTAACGGATAACCTGAACTTCGCCAACCCGGAAAAACCCGAAATCATGGGCCAGTTTGTGGCTGCGGTTG
AAGGTATGGGGGAAGCCTGTACAGCGCTGGATTTCCCGGTCGTGAGCGGCAACGTGTCTCTTTATAATGA
AACACGAAACCCAGATGGCTCCACCACCGCCATTCTGCCCACACCCGCCATTGGCGCCTTGGGCGTTCTG
GATGATGTGAACAAGGCTGTTGGCCTTGGCATGCAGCCAGAATCTGACGTGGTGCTGATTGGTGAAACCA
AGGGTGAGCTCGGCCAGACCATCTGGCTGCGTGAAATTCTGGGTCAGGAAGCTGGTGCACCGCCGCCGGT
CGATCTGGTTGCCGAAAAACGCAATGGTGACTTTGTACGCAGCGCCATTCTGGATGGCACCATTACCGCA
TGCCATGACATTGCTGACGGTGGCATTATGGTTGCCGCCGCAGAAATGGTGATGGCAAGTGGCATTGGAT
GTGAGCTGGAAAGCCCAGATTCCGGTATCCGGCCAGAAGCCTTCTGGTTTGGTGAAGATCAGGCCCGCTA
TCTGGCTTGTGTAGCAAACGGCAAAGCCCTGTGCGAACGCGCTCAGGCAGCTGGTGTGCCTGCACGCATT
ATTGCCCGCTCAGGCGGAAATGATTTGATTCTGCCCAGCGGCGTCACCATATCCGCAGCACGCCTAAAAA
CGGCCCATGAAGCATTTTTCCCGATGCTGATGGGCAACTCACTCGAGCACCACCACCACCACCACTGAGA
TCCGGCTGCTAACAAAGCCCGAAAGGAAGCTGAGTTGGCTGCTGCCACCGCTGAGCAATAACTAGCATAA
CCCCTTGGGGCCTCTAAACGGGTCTTGAGGGGTTTTTTGCTGAAAGGAGGAACTATATCCGGAT
Features (pLannotate 1.2.2; 13 found; start..end, strand, type, name):
     12..467     +  rep_origin     f1 ori (sequence partly withheld): f1 bacteriophage origin of replication; arrow indicates direction of (+) strand synthesis
    494..598     +  promoter       AmpR promoter: bla
    599..1459    +  CDS            AmpR: β-lactamase; bla; confers resistance to ampicillin, carbenicillin, and related antibiotics
   1630..2218    +  rep_origin     ori: high-copy-number ColE1/pMB1/pBR322/pUC origin of replication
   2404..2546    -  misc_feature   bom: basis of mobility region from pBR322
   2648..2839    -  CDS            rop: Rop protein, which maintains plasmids at low copy number; rop
   2856..3236    +  CDS            YPB1_ECOLX: Protein predicted: Swiss-Prot protein existence level 4. From Escherichia coli.
   3348..3366    +  promoter       T7 promoter: promoter for bacteriophage T7 RNA polymerase
   3398..3420    +  RBS            RBS: efficient ribosome binding site from bacteriophage T7 gene 10 (Olins and Rangwala, 1989)
   3449..5464    +  CDS            purL (fragment): PURL_BACSU - Experimental evidence at protein level: Swiss-Prot protein existence level 1. Part of the phosphoribosylformylglycinamidine synthase complex involved in the purines biosynthetic pathway. Catalyzes the ATP-dependent conversion of formylglycinamide ribonucleotide (FGAR) and glutamine to yield formylglycinamidine ribonucleotide (FGAM) and glutamate. The FGAM synthase complex is composed of three subunits. PurQ produces an ammonia molecule by converting glutamine to glutamate. PurL transfers the ammonia molecule to FGAR to form FGAM in an ATP- dependent manner. PurS interacts with Pur
   5639..5656    +  CDS            9xHis (fragment): 9xHis affinity tag
   5666..5715    +  CDS            SET1 (fragment): solubility-enhancement tag derived from T7 phage gene 10B
   5723..5770    +  terminator     T7 terminator: transcription terminator for bacteriophage T7 RNA polymerase
