[The description below was written by a language model from this plasmid's Addgene catalogue record and pLannotate feature annotations shown in this document.]
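Description:
pJK575 is a bacterial expression plasmid built on the pET23a backbone (5,795 bp in total) that produces the large subunit of formylglycinamidine ribonucleotide synthetase (PurL) from Acetobacter aceti strain 1023 with a C-terminal hexahistidine tag, a product designated AaPurLH6. The plasmid is maintained in E. coli through a ColE1/pMB1-type origin and selected with ampicillin through the bla β-lactamase gene and its native promoter. An f1 phage origin is also present. The annotation additionally detects the pBR322-derived bom region and a rop sequence, although the catalogue lists the plasmid as high copy.

The purL coding sequence was inserted between the NdeI and XhoI sites, both of which are retained. This places it downstream of the T7 promoter and the efficient T7 gene 10 ribosome binding site, in frame with the backbone-encoded His tag, and upstream of the T7 terminator. The automated annotation recognises most of the insert by homology to Bacillus subtilis PurL. It labels the 18-nt tag as a fragment of a "9xHis" feature, which is consistent with six histidine codons. A short "SET1" match between the tag and the terminator is probably residual T7 gene 10-derived vector sequence rather than part of the expressed protein.

Transcription depends on T7 RNA polymerase, so expression requires a host that supplies this enzyme. In the purine biosynthetic pathway, PurL acts with PurQ and PurS to convert FGAR to FGAM using ATP and glutamine-derived ammonia. The construct is suited to overproducing the A. aceti subunit and purifying it by metal-affinity chromatography for biochemical or structural study.
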