Addgene plasmid #72526: pJK575
Purpose: Produces Acetobacter aceti 1023 formylglycinamidine ribonucleotide synthetase large subunit with C-terminal His6 tag (AaPurLH6)
Depositing lab: T. J. Kappock. Depositing organization: Purdue University.
Backbone
  Vector backbone: pET23a
  Backbone size w/o insert (bp): 3666
  Total vector size (bp): 5795
  Vector type: Bacterial Expression
Growth in bacteria
  Bacterial resistance: Ampicillin, 100 μg/mL
  Growth temperature: 37°C
  Growth strain: DH5alpha
  Copy number: High Copy
Gene/Insert
  Gene/Insert name: formylglycinamidine ribonucleotide synthetase, large subunit (alt names: purL; AZ09_06390)
  Species: Acetobacter aceti 1023
  GenBank ID: KDE20461
  Promoter: T7
  Tag / fusion protein: His6 (C terminal on backbone)
  Cloning method: Restriction Enzyme; 5′ cloning site NdeI (not destroyed); 3′ cloning site XhoI (not destroyed)
  Sequencing primers: 5′ T7 promoter; 3′ T7 terminator
Terms and licenses: Academic/Nonprofit Terms; Industry Terms: Not Available to Industry
How to cite: pJK575 was a gift from T. J. Kappock (Addgene plasmid # 72526 ; http://n2t.net/addgene:72526 ; RRID:Addgene_72526)
