>Addgene plasmid #72526 | pJK575 | addgene partial sequence | sequence record 135914 | T7 5'-TAATACGACTCACTATAGGG-3'
TTTTGTTTAACTTTAAGAAGGAGATATACATATGAATAAGCCTGTAACCGTTGATGAATCCCTTGCCCGT
GAATTCGGGCTGACATCTGAGGAATACGGTCGTGTGCTGTCCATTATGGGCCGCACCCCCAGCCTGACAG
AGCTGGGCGTGTTCTCTGTGATGTGGTCGGAACACTGCTCCTACAAATCTTCCCGCAAGTGGCTGCGCAC
GCTGCCAACCAAGGCGCCGTGGGTTATTCATGGCCCCGGTGAAAATGCTGGTGTGGTGGATATTGGGCAG
GGCTATGCCGCCATCTTCAAGATGGAAAGCCATAACCACCCATCCTTTATCGAACCCTATCAGGGTGCGG
CCACGGGTGTGGGGGGCATTCTGCGCGATGTGTTCACCATGGGCGCACGCCCCATTGCCAACTTGAACGC
CCTGCGTTTTGGCAGCCCCGAAAACCCCGTTACCCGCCGCGTGATTGATGGCGTGGTGCGTGGTATTGGC
GGCTATGGCAACTGTGTTGGCGTGCCCACCGTAGGCGGGGAAATCAACTTCCACCCGGCCTATGATGGCA
ACCCGCTGGTAAACGCCATGACGGTTGGTTTGGCCCGTAAGGACCGTATCTTCCTTTCGGCTGCGGCAGG
TGTTGGCAACCCGGTTGTTTACGTGGGCTCCCGCACAGGGCGTGATGGCATTCATGGTGCCACCATGTCT
TCCGCCGAGTTTGATGAAGATGCCCTTTCCAAGCGCCCCACGGTACAGGTGGGTGACCCCTTTATTGAAA
AGCTTCTGATTGAAGCCTGTCTGGAACTGATGGCAACAGATGCCATTATCGCCATTCAGGACATGGGCGC
TGCGGGTCTGACATCTTCTTCCGTGGAAATGGCAGGCAAGGGCGGTGTGGGCATTGAGCTTGATCTGGAT
GCCGTGCCCCAGCGTGAGCCGAACATGACGGCTTATGAAATGATGCTGTCTGAAAGCCAGGAACGCATGC
TGATGGTGCTGCGCCCTG
