>Addgene plasmid #72526 | pJK575 | addgene partial sequence | sequence record 135915 | T7term 5'-GCTAGTTATTGCTCAGCGG-3'
TTTGTTAGCAGCCGGATCTCAGTGGTGGTGGTGGTGGTGCTCGAGTGAGTTGCCCATCAGCATCGGGAAA
AATGCTTCATGGGCCGTTTTTAGGCGTGCTGCGGATATGGTGACGCCGCTGGGCAGAATCAAATCATTTC
CGCCTGAGCGGGCAATAATGCGTGCAGGCACACCAGCTGCCTGAGCGCGTTCGCACAGGGCTTTGCCGTT
TGCTACACAAGCCAGATAGCGGGCCTGATCTTCACCAAACCAGAAGGCTTCTGGCCGGATACCGGAATCT
GGGCTTTCCAGCTCACATCCAATGCCACTTGCCATCACCATTTCTGCGGCGGCAACCATAATGCCACCGT
CAGCAATGTCATGGCATGCGGTAATGGTGCCATCCAGAATGGCGCTGCGTACAAAGTCACCATTGCGTTT
TTCGGCAACCAGATCGACCGGCGGCGGTGCACCAGCTTCCTGACCCAGAATTTCACGCAGCCAGATGGTC
TGGCCGAGCTCACCCTTGGTTTCACCAATCAGCACCACGTCAGATTCTGGCTGCATGCCAAGGCCAACAG
CCTTGTTCACATCATCCAGAACGCCCAAGGCGCCAATGGCGGGTGTGGGCAGAATGGCGGTGGTGGAGCC
ATCTGGGTTTCGTGTTTCATTATAAAGAGACACGTTGCCGCTCACGACCGGGAAATCCAGCGCTGTACAG
GCTTCCCCCATACCTTCAACCGCAGCCACAAACTGGCCCATGATTTCGGGTTTTTCCGGGTTGGCGAAGT
TCAGGTTATCCGTTACGGCCAGCGGGCGTGCGCCAGTAGCTGTTAGGTTACGCCATGCTTCTGCAACAGC
TTGTGCGCCACCTGTTTTGGGGTCTGCCTGACAGTAACGCGGGGTGCAATCTGTGGTGATGGCCAGACCA
ATGTCTGTATCTTCCACCTTCACAATGGCAGCATCAGCAGCACCCGGACGGCGGACTGTCTGCCCCCCTA
CAGTGCTGTCATACTGGTTCCATACCCATGCGCGGGAGGCCAGATCTGGCGAACCAACCAGCTTCAGTAA
CGTGGCATCCAAAGAAAGCGGTGCATGCACGCCTTCTAGCG
